>Addgene plasmid #187848 | ND6-L1397-N_Q1310A_left | addgene full sequence | sequence record 375499 | Addgene NGS Result
ATATGCCAAGTACGCCCCCTATTGACGTCAATGACGGTAAATGGCCCGCCTGGCATTATGCCCAGTACAT
GACCTTATGGGACTTTCCTACTTGGCAGTACATCTACGTATTAGTCATCGCTATTACCATGGTGATGCGG
TTTTGGCAGTACATCAATGGGCGTGGATAGCGGTTTGACTCACGGGGATTTCCAAGTCTCCACCCCATTG
ACGTCAATGGGAGTTTGTTTTGGCACCAAAATCAACGGGACTTTCCAAAATGTCGTAACAACTCCGCCCC
ATTGACGCAAATGGGCGGTAGGCGTGTACGGTGGGAGGTCTATATAAGCAGAGCTGGTTTAGTGAACCGT
CAGATCCGCTAGAGATCCGCGGCCGCTAATACGACTCACTATAGGGAGAGCCGCCACCATGGCCCTGAGC
AGAGCCGTTTGTGGAACAAGCCGGCAGCTGGCTCCTGTGCTTGGCTACCTGGGCAGCAGACAGAAGCACA
GCCTGCCAGACTACCCCTATGACGTGCCCGACTACGCCGGCTACCCTTATGACGTGCCTGATTACGCCGG
ATACCCTTACGACGTTCCAGATTACGCCATGGACATCGCGGACCTCAGGACGCTGGGCTACAGCCAGCAA
CAGCAAGAGAAGATCAAGCCCAAAGTAAGGAGCACCGTGGCCCAGCACCACGAGGCCCTGGTGGGTCACG
GCTTCACCCACGCGCATATCGTTGCTCTGAGCCAACATCCCGCAGCTCTGGGTACCGTTGCGGTGAAGTA
TCAGGACATGATCGCGGCACTGCCTGAAGCTACACACGAAGCCATAGTGGGCGTTGGCAAGCAGTGGAGC
GGTGCCAGAGCGCTTGAGGCACTGTTGACGGTGGCTGGCGAGCTGAGGGGACCGCCACTGCAACTGGACA
CCGGCCAACTGCTGAAGATCGCCAAGAGGGGAGGCGTGACGGCGGTGGAGGCCGTGCATGCCTGGAGGAA
CGCACTGACCGGCGCGCCCCTGAACCTGACACCAGAGCAAGTAGTGGCTATTGCAAGTAACAACGGTGGC
AAACAAGCGCTGGAGACCGTGCAGAGGCTCCTTCCGGTGCTCTGCCAAGCACACGGTCTCACTCCGGAAC
AGGTGGTCGCAATCGCGAGCAACATCGGCGGCAAGCAAGCCCTTGAGACAGTCCAAAGACTTTTGCCTGT
CCTTTGTCAGGCGCATGGCCTTACGCCTGAGCAAGTCGTTGCGATCGCCTCCCACGACGGCGGAAAACAG
GCTTTGGAAACCGTGCAGCGGTTGCTGCCCGTTTTGTGCCAAGCCCACGGATTGACCCCCGAACAGGTTG
TAGCCATAGCTTCTCACGACGGAGGTAAGCAGGCACTGGAAACCGTGCAGCGCCTGCTCCCAGTACTGTG
TCAGGCTCATGGGCTGACACCAGAGCAAGTAGTGGCTATTGCAAGTCACGACGGTGGCAAACAAGCGCTG
GAGACCGTGCAGAGGCTCCTTCCGGTGCTCTGCCAAGCACACGGTCTCACTCCGGAACAGGTGGTCGCAA
TCGCGAGCCACGACGGCGGCAAGCAAGCCCTTGAGACAGTCCAAAGACTTTTGCCTGTCCTTTGTCAGGC
GCATGGCCTTACGCCTGAGCAAGTCGTTGCGATCGCCTCCCACGACGGCGGAAAACAGGCTTTGGAAACC
GTGCAGCGGTTGCTGCCCGTTTTGTGCCAAGCCCACGGATTGACCCCCGAACAGGTTGTAGCCATAGCTT
CTAACATCGGAGGTAAGCAGGCACTGGAAACCGTGCAGCGCCTGCTCCCAGTACTGTGTCAGGCTCATGG
GCTCACTCCGGAACAGGTGGTCGCAATCGCGAGCAACGGCGGCGGCAAGCAAGCCCTTGAGACAGTCCAA
AGACTTTTGCCTGTCCTTTGTCAGGCGCATGGCCTTACGCCTGAGCAAGTCGTTGCGATCGCCTCCAACG
GCGGCGGAAGACCTGCTTTGGAAAGCATCGTGGCCCAGCTGAGCAGACCCGACCCTGCCCTCGCCGCTCT
GACCAACGACCACCTGGTGGCCCTGGCTTGCCTCGGGGGCAGGCCAGCTCTTGACGCCGTGAAGAAGGGC
CTTGGTGGATCCGGATCTTACGCCCTGGGCCCTTACCAGATCTCTGCCCCTCAGCTGCCCGCCTACAACG
GCGCTACCGTGGGCACATTCTACTACGTGAACGACGCCGGCGGCCTGGAAAGCAAGGTGTTCAGCAGCGG
CGGACCTACCCCTTATCCTAACTACGCCAATGCTGGCCACGTGGAAGGACAAAGCGCCCTGTTCATGAGA
GATAACGGCATCAGCGAGGGCCTGGTCTTTCACAACAACCCCGAGGGCACCTGCGGCTTCTGCGTGAATA
TGACCGAGACACTGCTGCCTGAAAACGCCAAGATGACCGTGGTGCCACCTGAGGGAAGCGGCGGCAGCAC
CAACCTGAGCGACATCATCGAGAAGGAAACCGGCAAGCAGCTGGTGATCCAGGAGAGCATCCTGATGCTG
CCTGAAGAGGTGGAAGAAGTGATCGGCAACAAGCCTGAGAGCGACATCCTGGTGCACACCGCCTACGACG
AGTCTACCGACGAGAACGTGATGCTGCTGACAAGCGATGCCCCTGAGTACAAGCCCTGGGCCCTGGTGAT
CCAAGACTCCAATGGCGAGAACAAGATCAAGATGCTGTAATAGACCACGATCGTTATGCTGATCATACCC
TAATGATCCCAGCAAGATAATGTCCTGTCTTCTAAGATGTGCATCAAGCCTGGTACATACTGAAAACCCT
ATAAGGTCCTGGATAATTTTTGTTTGATTATTCATTGAAGAAACATTTATTTTCCAATTGTGTGAAGTTT
TTGACTGTTAATAAAAGAATCTGTCAACCATCAAAGTTTAAACCCGCTGATCAGCCTCGACTGTGCCTTC
TAGTTGCCAGCCATCTGTTGTTTGCCCCTCCCCCGTGCCTTCCTTGACCCTGGAAGGTGCCACTCCCACT
GTCCTTTCCTAATAAAATGAGGAAATTGCATCGCATTGTCTGAGTAGGTGTCATTCTATTCTGGGGGGTG
GGGTGGGGCAGGACAGCAAGGGGGAGGATTGGGAAGACAATAGCAGGCATGCTGGGGATGCGGTGGGCTC
TATGGCTTCTGAGGCGGAAAGAACCAGCTGGGGCTCAATACCGTCGACCTCTAGCTAGAGCTTGGCGTAA
TCATGGTCATAGCTGTTTCCTGTGTGAAATTGTTATCCGCTCACAATTCCACACAACATACGAGCCGGAA
GCATAAAGTGTAAAGCCTAGGGTGCCTAATGAGTGAGCTAACTCACATTAATTGCGTTGCGCTCACTGCC
CGCTTTCCAGTCGGGAAACCTGTCGTGCCAGCTGCATTAATGAATCGGCCAACGCGCGGGGAGAGGCGGT
TTGCGTATTGGGCGCTCTTCCGCTTCCTCGCTCACTGACTCGCTGCGCTCGGTCGTTCGGCTGCGGCGAG
CGGTATCAGCTCACTCAAAGGCGGTAATACGGTTATCCACAGAATCAGGGGATAACGCAGGAAAGAACAT
GTGAGCAAAAGGCCAGCAAAAGGCCAGGAACCGTAAAAAGGCCGCGTTGCTGGCGTTTTTCCATAGGCTC
CGCCCCCCTGACGAGCATCACAAAAATCGACGCTCAAGTCAGAGGTGGCGAAACCCGACAGGACTATAAA
GATACCAGGCGTTTCCCCCTGGAAGCTCCCTCGTGCGCTCTCCTGTTCCGACCCTGCCGCTTACCGGATA
CCTGTCCGCCTTTCTCCCTTCGGGAAGCGTGGCGCTTTCTCATAGCTCACGCTGTAGGTATCTCAGTTCG
GTGTAGGTCGTTCGCTCCAAGCTGGGCTGTGTGCACGAACCCCCCGTTCAGCCCGACCGCTGCGCCTTAT
CCGGTAACTATCGTCTTGAGTCCAACCCGGTAAGACACGACTTATCGCCACTGGCAGCAGCCACTGGTAA
CAGGATTAGCAGAGCGAGGTATGTAGGCGGTGCTACAGAGTTCTTGAAGTGGTGGCCTAACTACGGCTAC
ACTAGAAGAACAGTATTTGGTATCTGCGCTCTGCTGAAGCCAGTTACCTTCGGAAAAAGAGTTGGTAGCT
CTTGATCCGGCAAACAAACCACCGCTGGTAGCGGTGGTTTTTTTGTTTGCAAGCAGCAGATTACGCGCAG
AAAAAAAGGATCTCAAGAAGATCCTTTGATCTTTTCTACGGGGTCTGACACTCAGTGGAACGAAAACTCA
CGTTAAGGGATTTTGGTCATGAGATTATCAAAAAGGATCTTCACCTAGATCCTTTTAAATTAAAAATGAA
GTTTTAAATCAATCTAAAGTATATATGAGTAAACTTGGTCTGACAGTTACCAATGCTTAATCAGTGAGGC
ACCTATCTCAGCGATCTGTCTATTTCGTTCATCCATAGTTGCCTGACTCCCCGTCGTGTAGATAACTACG
ATACGGGAGGGCTTACCATCTGGCCCCAGTGCTGCAATGATACCGCGAGACCCACGCTCACCGGCTCCAG
ATTTATCAGCAATAAACCAGCCAGCCGGAAGGGCCGAGCGCAGAAGTGGTCCTGCAACTTTATCCGCCTC
CATCCAGTCTATTAATTGTTGCCGGGAAGCTAGAGTAAGTAGTTCGCCAGTTAATAGTTTGCGCAACGTT
GTTGCCATTGCTACAGGCATCGTGGTGTCACGCTCGTCGTTTGGTATGGCTTCATTCAGCTCCGGTTCCC
AACGATCAAGGCGAGTTACATGATCCCCCATGTTGTGCAAAAAAGCGGTTAGCTCCTTCGGTCCTCCGAT
CGTTGTCAGAAGTAAGTTGGCCGCAGTGTTATCACTCATGGTTATGGCAGCACTGCATAATTCTCTTACT
GTCATGCCATCCGTAAGATGCTTTTCTGTGACTGGTGAGTACTCAACCAAGTCATTCTGAGAATAGTGTA
TGCGGCGACCGAGTTGCTCTTGCCCGGCGTCAATACGGGATAATACCGCGCCACATAGCAGAACTTTAAA
AGTGCTCATCATTGGAAAACGTTCTTCGGGGCGAAAACTCTCAAGGATCTTACCGCTGTTGAGATCCAGT
TCGATGTAACCCACTCGTGCACCCAACTGATCTTCAGCATCTTTTACTTTCACCAGCGTTTCTGGGTGAG
CAAAAACAGGAAGGCAAAATGCCGCAAAAAAGGGAATAAGGGCGACACGGAAATGTTGAATACTCATACT
CTTCCTTTTTCAATATTATTGAAGCATTTATCAGGGTTATTGTCTCATGAGCGGATACATATTTGAATGT
ATTTAGAAAAATAAACAAATAGGGGTTCCGCGCACATTTCCCCGAAAAGTGCCACCTGACGTCGACGGAT
CGGGAGATCGATCTCCCGATCCCCTAGGGTCGACTCTCAGTACAATCTGCTCTGATGCCGCATAGTTAAG
CCAGTAGCTGCTCCCTGCTTGTGTGTTGGAGGTCGCTGAGTAGTGCGCGAGCAAAATTTAAGCTACAACA
AGGCAAGGCTTGACCGACAATTGCATGAAGAATCTGCTTAGGGTTAGGCGTTTTGCGCTGCTTCGCGATG
TACGGGCCAGATATACGCGTTGACATTGATTATTGACTAGTTATTAATAGTAATCAATTACGGGGTCATT
AGTTCATAGCCCATATATGGAGTTCCGCGTTACATAACTTACGGTAAATGGCCCGCCTGGCTGACCGCCC
AACGACCCCCGCCCATTGACGTCAATAATGACGTATGTTCCCATAGTAACGCCAATAGGGACTTTCCATT
GACGTCAATGGGTGGAGTATTTACGGTAAACTGCCCACTTGGCAGTACATCAAGTGTATC
Features (pLannotate 1.2.2; 19 found; start..end, strand, type, name):
    132..335     +  promoter       CMV promoter: human cytomegalovirus (CMV) immediate early promoter
    377..395     +  promoter       T7 promoter: promoter for bacteriophage T7 RNA polymerase
    415..513     +  CDS            SOD2 (fragment): SODM_HUMAN - Experimental evidence at protein level: Swiss-Prot protein existence level 1. Destroys superoxide anion radicals which are normally produced within the cells and which are toxic to biological systems. From Homo sapiens (Human).
    571..587     +  CDS            3xHA (fragment): three tandem HA epitope tags
    601..1107    +  CDS            avrBs3 (fragment): AVRB3_XANEU - Experimental evidence at protein level: Swiss-Prot protein existence level 1. Avirulence protein. Acts as a transcription factor in C.annuum plants. In susceptible plants lacking the Bs3 resistance gene induces expression of a number of genes, including genes homologous to a family of auxin-induced genes, alpha-expansin genes, pectate lyase, anthocyanidin glucoside rhamnosyl transferase and at least one transcription factor, UPA20. Their expression leads to plant hypertrophy in mesophyll cells, probably mainly mediated by UPA20 (PubMed:17962565). In resistant plants induces the h
   1984..2103    +  CDS            avrBs3 (fragment): AVRB3_XANEU - Experimental evidence at protein level: Swiss-Prot protein existence level 1. Avirulence protein. Acts as a transcription factor in C.annuum plants. In susceptible plants lacking the Bs3 resistance gene induces expression of a number of genes, including genes homologous to a family of auxin-induced genes, alpha-expansin genes, pectate lyase, anthocyanidin glucoside rhamnosyl transferase and at least one transcription factor, UPA20. Their expression leads to plant hypertrophy in mesophyll cells, probably mainly mediated by UPA20 (PubMed:17962565). In resistant plants induces the h
   2104..2439    +  CDS            dddA (fragment): DDDA_BURC1 - Experimental evidence at protein level: Swiss-Prot protein existence level 1. Toxic component of a toxin-immunity protein module, which functions as a cellular contact-dependent growth inhibition (CDI) system. CDI modules allow bacteria to communicate with and inhibit the growth of closely related neighboring bacteria in a contact-dependent fashion. Bacteria that have this module inhibit or kill bacteria without it, giving them a growth advantage. Probably specifically inhibited by cognate immunity protein DddI (Probable). The C-terminal 163 residue fragment has double-stranded DN
   2449..2697    +  CDS            UGI: UNGI_BPPB2 - Experimental evidence at protein level: Swiss-Prot protein existence level 1. This protein binds specifically and reversibly to the host uracil-DNA glycosylase, preventing removal of uracil residues from PBS2 DNA by the host uracil-excision repair system. From Bacillus phage PBS2 (Bacteriophage PBS2).
   2931..3155    +  polyA_signal   bGH poly(A) signal: bovine growth hormone polyadenylation signal
   3159..3180    +  promoter       SV40 promoter (fragment): SV40 enhancer and early promoter
   3250..3266    -  protein_bind   lac operator: The lac repressor binds to the lac operator to inhibit transcription in E. coli. This inhibition can be relieved by adding lactose or isopropyl-β-D-thiogalactopyranoside (IPTG). lac repressor encoded by lacI
   3274..3304    -  promoter       lac promoter: promoter for the E. coli lac operon
   3319..3340    -  protein_bind   CAP binding site: CAP binding activates transcription in the presence of cAMP. E. coli catabolite activator protein
   3353..3445    -  CDS            lacI (fragment): lac repressor; lacI; The lac repressor binds to the lac operator to inhibit transcription in E. coli. This inhibition can be relieved by adding lactose or isopropyl-β-D-thiogalactopyranoside (IPTG).
   3628..4216    -  rep_origin     ori: high-copy-number ColE1/pMB1/pBR322/pUC origin of replication
   4387..5247    -  CDS            AmpR: β-lactamase; bla; confers resistance to ampicillin, carbenicillin, and related antibiotics
   5248..5352    -  promoter       AmpR promoter: bla
   5423..5466    -  misc_feature   bom (fragment): basis of mobility region from pBR322
   5622..131     +  enhancer       CMV enhancer (across the origin): human cytomegalovirus immediate early enhancer
