[The description below was written by a language model from this plasmid's Addgene catalogue record and pLannotate feature annotations shown in this document.]
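Description:
ND6-L1397-N_Q1310A_left is a mammalian expression plasmid on a pCMV backbone that encodes the left-side half of a split, TALE-guided mitochondrial cytosine base editor (DdCBE) directed at the mitochondrial ND6 gene. It is propagated in E. coli through a high-copy ColE1/pUC-type origin and selected with ampicillin via the AmpR (β-lactamase) cassette. Remnants of lac regulatory elements, a small SV40 promoter fragment and a bom fragment are also annotated in the backbone but appear to be vestigial. No mammalian selection marker is annotated.

The payload is a single fusion open reading frame driven by the CMV enhancer and immediate-early promoter, with a T7 promoter just upstream of the coding region. Reading from the N-terminus, it begins with the SOD2 mitochondrial targeting sequence, which directs import into the mitochondrial matrix, followed by a 3xHA epitope tag for detection. Next comes a TALE DNA-binding array (annotated as avrBs3-derived flanking fragments around the repeat region) designed for the left half-site at ND6. This is fused to the N-terminal portion of the DddA double-stranded DNA cytidine deaminase split at G1397 and carrying a Q1310A substitution, and then to a uracil glycosylase inhibitor (UGI) that protects the deaminated base from excision. The catalogue entry lists a SOD2 3'UTR after the coding sequence, and a bGH polyadenylation signal terminates the transcript.

The split DddA half is inactive alone, so this plasmid is meant to be co-expressed with a matching right-side construct that reconstitutes deaminase activity at the target. The associated study concerns nuclear off-target mutations caused by mitochondrial base editors. The record does not state the specific effect of the Q1310A variant.
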