Addgene plasmid #187848: ND6-L1397-N_Q1310A_left
Purpose: expresses the left-side half ND6-Q1310A in mammalian cells
Depositing lab: Chengqi Yi. Depositing organization: Peking University. Publication: Mitochondrial base editor induces substantial nuclear off-target mutations. Lei Z, Meng H, Liu L, Zhao H, Rao X, Yan Y, Wu H, Liu M, He A, Yi C. Nature. 2022 May 12. pii: 10.1038/s41586-022-04836-5. doi: 10.1038/s41586-022-04836-5. PubMed 35551512.
Backbone
  Vector backbone: pCMV
  Vector type: Mammalian Expression
Growth in bacteria
  Bacterial resistance: Ampicillin, 100 μg/mL
  Growth temperature: 37°C
  Growth strain: DH5alpha
  Copy number: Unknown
Gene/Insert
  Gene/Insert name: SOD2 MTS–3x-HA–ND6 left tale–G1397 DddA-N(Q1310A)–UGI–SOD2 3'UTR
Terms and licenses: Academic/Nonprofit Terms; Industry Terms: Not Available to Industry
How to cite: ND6-L1397-N_Q1310A_left was a gift from Chengqi Yi (Addgene plasmid # 187848 ; http://n2t.net/addgene:187848 ; RRID:Addgene_187848)
